>Addgene plasmid #143188 | TFORF2378 | addgene full sequence | sequence record 397822 | Addgene NGS Result
TTAATGTAGTCTTATGCAATACTCTTGTAGTCTTGCAACATGGTAACGATGAGTTAGCAACATGCCTTAC
AAGGAGAGAAAAAGCACCGTGCATGCCGATTGGTGGAAGTAAGGTGGTACGATCGTGCCTTATTAGGAAG
GCAACAGACGGGTCTGACATGGATTGGACGAACCACTGAATTGCCGCATTGCAGAGATATTGTATTTAAG
TGCCTAGCTCGATACATAAACGGGTCTCTCTGGTTAGACCAGATCTGAGCCTGGGAGCTCTCTGGCTAAC
TAGGGAACCCACTGCTTAAGCCTCAATAAAGCTTGCCTTGAGTGCTTCAAGTAGTGTGTGCCCGTCTGTT
GTGTGACTCTGGTAACTAGAGATCCCTCAGACCCTTTTAGTCAGTGTGGAAAATCTCTAGCAGTGGCGCC
CGAACAGGGACTTGAAAGCGAAAGGGAAACCAGAGGAGCTCTCTCGACGCAGGACTCGGCTTGCTGAAGC
GCGCACGGCAAGAGGCGAGGGGCGGCGACTGGTGAGTACGCCAAAAATTTTGACTAGCGGAGGCTAGAAG
GAGAGAGATGGGTGCGAGAGCGTCAGTATTAAGCGGGGGAGAATTAGATCGCGATGGGAAAAAATTCGGT
TAAGGCCAGGGGGAAAGAAAAAATATAAATTAAAACATATAGTATGGGCAAGCAGGGAGCTAGAACGATT
CGCAGTTAATCCTGGCCTGTTAGAAACATCAGAAGGCTGTAGACAAATACTGGGACAGCTACAACCATCC
CTTCAGACAGGATCAGAAGAACTTAGATCATTATATAATACAGTAGCAACCCTCTATTGTGTGCATCAAA
GGATAGAGATAAAAGACACCAAGGAAGCTTTAGACAAGATAGAGGAAGAGCAAAACAAAAGTAAGACCAC
CGCACAGCAAGCGGCCGCTGATCTTCAGACCTGGAGGAGGAGATATGAGGGACAATTGGAGAAGTGAATT
ATATAAATATAAAGTAGTAAAAATTGAACCATTAGGAGTAGCACCCACCAAGGCAAAGAGAAGAGTGGTG
CAGAGAGAAAAAAGAGCAGTGGGAATAGGAGCTTTGTTCCTTGGGTTCTTGGGAGCAGCAGGAAGCACTA
TGGGCGCAGCGTCAATGACGCTGACGGTACAGGCCAGACAATTATTGTCTGGTATAGTGCAGCAGCAGAA
CAATTTGCTGAGGGCTATTGAGGCGCAACAGCATCTGTTGCAACTCACAGTCTGGGGCATCAAGCAGCTC
CAGGCAAGAATCCTGGCTGTGGAAAGATACCTAAAGGATCAACAGCTCCTGGGGATTTGGGGTTGCTCTG
GAAAACTCATTTGCACCACTGCTGTGCCTTGGAATGCTAGTTGGAGTAATAAATCTCTGGAACAGATTTG
GAATCACACGACCTGGATGGAGTGGGACAGAGAAATTAACAATTACACAAGCTTAATACACTCCTTAATT
GAAGAATCGCAAAACCAGCAAGAAAAGAATGAACAAGAATTATTGGAATTAGATAAATGGGCAAGTTTGT
GGAATTGGTTTAACATAACAAATTGGCTGTGGTATATAAAATTATTCATAATGATAGTAGGAGGCTTGGT
AGGTTTAAGAATAGTTTTTGCTGTACTTTCTATAGTGAATAGAGTTAGGCAGGGATATTCACCATTATCG
TTTCAGACCCACCTCCCAACCCCGAGGGGACCCATGCATTGCATCTCAATTAGTCAGCAACCAGGTGTGG
AAAGTCCCCAGGCTCCCCAGCAGGCAGAAGTATGCAAAGCATGCGTCTCAATTAGTCAGCAACCATAGTC
CCGCCCCTAACTCCGCCCATCCCGCCCCTAACTCCGCCCAGTTCCGCCCATTCTCCGCCCCATGGCTGAC
TAATTTTTTTTATTTATGCAGAGGCCGAGGCCGCCTCGGCCTCTGAGCTATTCCAGAAGTAGTGAGGAGG
CTTTTTTGGAGGCCTAGGCTTTTGCAAAAAGCTTTCTAGAGGTACCACCGGAGCTTACCATGACCGAGTA
CAAGCCCACGGTGCGCCTCGCCACCCGCGACGACGTCCCCAGGGCCGTACGCACCCTCGCCGCCGCGTTC
GCCGACTACCCCGCCACGCGCCACACCGTCGATCCGGACCGCCACATCGAGCGGGTCACCGAGCTGCAAG
AACTCTTCCTCACGCGCGTCGGGCTCGACATCGGCAAGGTGTGGGTCGCGGACGACGGCGCCGCCGTGGC
GGTCTGGACCACGCCGGAGAGCGTCGAAGCGGGGGCGGTGTTCGCCGAGATCGGCCCGCGCATGGCCGAG
TTGAGCGGTTCCCGGCTGGCCGCGCAGCAACAGATGGAAGGCCTCCTGGCGCCGCACCGGCCCAAGGAGC
CCGCGTGGTTCCTGGCCACCGTCGGCGTCTCGCCCGACCACCAGGGCAAGGGTCTGGGCAGCGCCGTCGT
GCTCCCCGGAGTGGAGGCGGCCGAGCGCGCCGGGGTGCCCGCCTTCCTGGAGACCTCCGCGCCCCGCAAC
CTCCCCTTCTACGAGCGGCTCGGCTTCACCGTCACCGCCGACGTCGAGGTGCCCGAAGGACCGCGCACCT
GGTGCATGACCCGCAAGCCCGGTGCCAGTTAACGAATTCTAGATCTTGAGACAAATGGCAGTATTCATCC
ACAATTTTAAAAGAAAAGGGGGGATTGGGGGGTACAGTGCAGGGGAAAGAATAGTAGACATAATAGCAAC
AGACATACAAACTAAAGAATTACAAAAACAAATTACAAAAATTCAAAATTTTCGGGTTTATTACAGGGAC
AGCAGAGATCCACTTTGGCGCCGGCTCGAGGCCTGCAGGTGCAAAGATGGATAAAGTTTTAAACAGAGAG
GAATCTTTGCAGCTAATGGACCTTCTAGGTCTTGAAAGGAGTGGGAATTGGCTCCGGTGCCCGTCAGTGG
GCAGAGCGCACATCGCCCACAGTCCCCGAGAAGTTGGGGGGAGGGGTCGGCAATTGAACCGGTGCCTAGA
GAAGGTGGCGCGGGGTAAACTGGGAAAGTGATGTCGTGTACTGGCTCCGCCTTTTTCCCGAGGGTGGGGG
AGAACCGTATATAAGTGCAGTAGTCGCCGTGAACGTTCTTTTTCGCAACGGGTTTGCCGCCAGAACACAG
GTAAGTGCCGTGTGTGGTTCCCGCGGGCCTGGCCTCTTTACGGGTTATGGCCCTTGCGTGCCTTGAATTA
CTTCCACCTGGCTGCAGTACGTGATTCTTGATCCCGAGCTTCGGGTTGGAAGTGGGTGGGAGAGTTCGAG
GCCTTGCGCTTAAGGAGCCCCTTCGCCTCGTGCTTGAGTTGAGGCCTGGCCTGGGCGCTGGGGCCGCCGC
GTGCGAATCTGGTGGCACCTTCGCGCCTGTCTCGCTGCTTTCGATAAGTCTCTAGCCATTTAAAATTTTT
GATGACCTGCTGCGACGCTTTTTTTCTGGCAAGATAGTCTTGTAAATGCGGGCCAAGATCTGCACACTGG
TATTTCGGTTTTTGGGGCCGCGGGCGGCGACGGGGCCCGTGCGTCCCAGCGCACATGTTCGGCGAGGCGG
GGCCTGCGAGCGCGGCCACCGAGAATCGGACGGGGGTAGTCTCAAGCTGGCCGGCCTGCTCTGGTGCCTG
GCCTCGCGCCGCCGTGTATCGCCCCGCCCTGGGCGGCAAGGCTGGCCCGGTCGGCACCAGTTGCGTGAGC
GGAAAGATGGCCGCTTCCCGGCCCTGCTGCAGGGAGCTCAAAATGGAGGACGCGGCGCTCGGGAGAGCGG
GCGGGTGAGTCACCCACACAAAGGAAAAGGGCCTTTCCGTCCTCAGCCGTCGCTTCATGTGACTCCACGG
AGTACCGGGCGCCGTCCAGGCACCTCGATTAGTTCTCGAGCTTTTGGAGTACGTCGTCTTTAGGTTGGGG
GGAGGGGTTTTATGCGATGGAGTTTCCCCACACTGAGTGGGTGGAGACTGAAGTTAGGCCAGCTTGGCAC
TTGATGTAATTCTCCTTGGAATTTGCCCTTTTTGAGTTTGGATCTTGGTTCATTCTCAAGCCTCAGACAG
TGGTTCAAAGTTTTTTTCTTCCATTTCAGGTGTCGTGAGGCTAGCACCGCCACCATGGCTGAGGACTGGC
TGGACTGCCCGGCCCTGGGCCCTGGCTGGAAGCGCCGCGAAGTCTTTCGCAAGTCAGGGGCCACCTGTGG
ACGCTCAGACACCTATTACCAGAGCCCCACAGGAGACAGGATCCGAAGCAAAGTTGAGCTGACTCGATAC
CTGGGCCCTGCGTGTGATCTCACCCTCTTCGACTTCAAACAAGGCATCTTGTGCTATCCAGCCCCCAAGG
CCCATCCCGTGGCGGTTGCCAGCAAGAAGCGAAAGAAGCCTTCAAGGCCAGCCAAGACTCGGAAACGTCA
GGTTGGACCCCAGAGTGGTGAGGTCAGGAAGGAGGCCCCGAGGGATGAGACCAAGGCTGACACTGACACA
GCCCCAGCTTCATTCCCTGCTCCTGGGTGCTGTGAGAACTGTGGAATCAGCTTCTCAGGGGATGGCACCC
AAAGGCAGCGGCTCAAAACGTTGTGCAAAGACTGTCGAGCACAGAGAATTGCCTTCAACCGGGAACAGAG
AATGTTTAAGCGTGTGGGCTGTGGGGAGTGTGCAGCCTGCCAGGTAACAGAAGACTGTGGGGCCTGCTCC
ACCTGCCTCCTGCAGCTGCCCCATGATGTGGCATCGGGGCTGTTCTGCAAGTGTGAACGGAGACGCTGCC
TCCGGATTGTGGAAAGGAGCCGAGGGTGTGGAGTATGCCGGGGCTGTCAGACCCAAGAGGATTGTGGCCA
TTGCCCCATCTGCCTTCGCCCTCCCCGCCCTGGTCTCAGGCGCCAGTGGAAATGTGTCCAGCGACGTTGC
CTACGGGGTAAACATGCCCGCCGCAAGGGAGGCTGTGACTCCAAGATGGCTGCCAGGCGGCGCCCCGGAG
CCCAGCCACTGCCTCCACCACCCCCATCACAGTCCCCAGAGCCCACAGAGCCGCACCCCAGAGCCCTGGC
CCCCTCGCCACCTGCCGAGTTCATCTATTACTGTGTAGACGAGGACGAGCTACAGCCCTACACGAACCGC
CGGCAGAACCGCAAGTGCGGGGCCTGTGCAGCCTGCCTACGGCGGATGGACTGTGGCCGCTGCGACTTCT
GCTGCGACAAGCCCAAATTCGGGGGCAGCAACCAGAAGCGCCAGAAGTGTCGTTGGCGCCAATGCCTGCA
GTTTGCCATGAAGCGGCTGCTGCCCAGTGTCTGGTCAGAGTCTGAGGATGGGGCAGGATCGCCCCCACCT
TACCGTCGTCGAAAGAGGCCCAGCTCTGCCCGACGGCACCATCTTGGCCCTACCTTGAAGCCCACCTTGG
CTACACGCACAGCCCAACCAGACCATACCCAGGCTCCAACGAAGCAGGAAGCAGGTGGTGGCTTTGTGCT
GCCCCCGCCTGGCACTGACCTTGTGTTTTTACGGGAAGGCGCAAGCAGTCCTGTGCAGGTGCCGGGCCCT
GTTGCAGCTTCCACAGAAGCCCTGTTGCAGGCAGTAGACCCAGGCCTGCCTTCTGTGAAGCAAGAGCCAC
CTGACCCAGAGGAGGACAAGGAGGAGAACAAGGATGATTCTGCCTCCAAATTGGCCCCAGAGGAAGAGGC
AGGAGGGGCTGGCACACCCGTGGAACCAACCACCCAACCCCAGTATTCTGGTAATTTTGACAATGATCTA
TATGAAATTTATTTGATTGACATTTAGTAATGAACTAGTCCGTAACTTGAAAGTATTTCGATTTCTTGGC
TTTATATATCTTGTGGAAAGGACGACCGATCTCCACGGCGTTGATTACCACGCGTTAAGTCGACAATCAA
CCTCTGGATTACAAAATTTGTGAAAGATTGACTGGTATTCTTAACTATGTTGCTCCTTTTACGCTATGTG
GATACGCTGCTTTAATGCCTTTGTATCATGCTATTGCTTCCCGTATGGCTTTCATTTTCTCCTCCTTGTA
TAAATCCTGGTTGCTGTCTCTTTATGAGGAGTTGTGGCCCGTTGTCAGGCAACGTGGCGTGGTGTGCACT
GTGTTTGCTGACGCAACCCCCACTGGTTGGGGCATTGCCACCACCTGTCAGCTCCTTTCCGGGACTTTCG
CTTTCCCCCTCCCTATTGCCACGGCGGAACTCATCGCCGCCTGCCTTGCCCGCTGCTGGACAGGGGCTCG
GCTGTTGGGCACTGACAATTCCGTGGTGTTGTCGGGGAAATCATCGTCCTTTCCTTGGCTGCTCGCCTGT
GTTGCCACCTGGATTCTGCGCGGGACGTCCTTCTGCTACGTCCCTTCGGCCCTCAATCCAGCGGACCTTC
CTTCCCGCGGCCTGCTGCCGGCTCTGCGGCCTCTTCCGCGTCTTCGCCTTCGCCCTCAGACGAGTCGGAT
CTCCCTTTGGGCCGCCTCCCCGCGTCGACTTTAAGACCAATGACTTACAAGGCAGCTGTAGATCTTAGCC
ACTTTTTAAAAGAAAAGGGGGGACTGGAAGGGCTAATTCACTCCCAACGAAGACAAGATCTGCTTTTTGC
TTGTACTGGGTCTCTCTGGTTAGACCAGATCTGAGCCTGGGAGCTCTCTGGCTAACTAGGGAACCCACTG
CTTAAGCCTCAATAAAGCTTGCCTTGAGTGCTTCAAGTAGTGTGTGCCCGTCTGTTGTGTGACTCTGGTA
ACTAGAGATCCCTCAGACCCTTTTAGTCAGTGTGGAAAATCTCTAGCAGTACGTATAGTAGTTCATGTCA
TCTTATTATTCAGTATTTATAACTTGCAAAGAAATGAATATCAGAGAGTGAGAGGAACTTGTTTATTGCA
GCTTATAATGGTTACAAATAAAGCAATAGCATCACAAATTTCACAAATAAAGCATTTTTTTCACTGCATT
CTAGTTGTGGTTTGTCCAAACTCATCAATGTATCTTATCATGTCTGGCTCTAGCTATCCCGCCCCTAACT
CCGCCCATCCCGCCCCTAACTCCGCCCAGTTCCGCCCATTCTCCGCCCCATGGCTGACTAATTTTTTTTA
TTTATGCAGAGGCCGAGGCCGCCTCGGCCTCTGAGCTATTCCAGAAGTAGTGAGGAGGCTTTTTTGGAGG
CCTAGGGACGTACCCAATTCGCCCTATAGTGAGTCGTATTACGCGCGCTCACTGGCCGTCGTTTTACAAC
GTCGTGACTGGGAAAACCCTGGCGTTACCCAACTTAATCGCCTTGCAGCACATCCCCCTTTCGCCAGCTG
GCGTAATAGCGAAGAGGCCCGCACCGATCGCCCTTCCCAACAGTTGCGCAGCCTGAATGGCGAATGGG
[124 nt withheld, positions 7349-7472]
C
[91 nt withheld, positions 7474-7564]
A
[49 nt withheld, positions 7566-7614]
CCTTTGACGTTGGAGTCCACGTTCTTT
[37 nt withheld, positions 7642-7678]
ACCCTATCTCGGTCTATTCTTTTGATTTATAAGGGATTTTGCCGATTTCGGCCTATTGGTTAAAAAATGA
GCTGATTTAACAAAAATTTAACGCGAATTTTAACAAAATATTAACGCTTACAATTTAGGTGGCACTTTTC
GGGGAAATGTGCGCGGAACCCCTATTTGTTTATTTTTCTAAATACATTCAAATATGTATCCGCTCATGAG
ACAATAACCCTGATAAATGCTTCAATAATATTGAAAAAGGAAGAGTATGAGTATTCAACATTTCCGTGTC
GCCCTTATTCCCTTTTTTGCGGCATTTTGCCTTCCTGTTTTTGCTCACCCAGAAACGCTGGTGAAAGTAA
AAGATGCTGAAGATCAGTTGGGTGCACGAGTGGGTTACATCGAACTGGATCTCAACAGCGGTAAGATCCT
TGAGAGTTTTCGCCCCGAAGAACGTTTTCCAATGATGAGCACTTTTAAAGTTCTGCTATGTGGCGCGGTA
TTATCCCGTATTGACGCCGGGCAAGAGCAACTCGGTCGCCGCATACACTATTCTCAGAATGACTTGGTTG
AGTACTCACCAGTCACAGAAAAGCATCTTACGGATGGCATGACAGTAAGAGAATTATGCAGTGCTGCCAT
AACCATGAGTGATAACACTGCGGCCAACTTACTTCTGACAACGATCGGAGGACCGAAGGAGCTAACCGCT
TTTTTGCACAACATGGGGGATCATGTAACTCGCCTTGATCGTTGGGAACCGGAGCTGAATGAAGCCATAC
CAAACGACGAGCGTGACACCACGATGCCTGTAGCAATGGCAACAACGTTGCGCAAACTATTAACTGGCGA
ACTACTTACTCTAGCTTCCCGGCAACAATTAATAGACTGGATGGAGGCGGATAAAGTTGCAGGACCACTT
CTGCGCTCGGCCCTTCCGGCTGGCTGGTTTATTGCTGATAAATCTGGAGCCGGTGAGCGTGGGTCTCGCG
GTATCATTGCAGCACTGGGGCCAGATGGTAAGCCCTCCCGTATCGTAGTTATCTACACGACGGGGAGTCA
GGCAACTATGGATGAACGAAATAGACAGATCGCTGAGATAGGTGCCTCACTGATTAAGCATTGGTAACTG
TCAGACCAAGTTTACTCATATATACTTTAGATTGATTTAAAACTTCATTTTTAATTTAAAAGGATCTAGG
TGAAGATCCTTTTTGATAATCTCATGACCAAAATCCCTTAACGTGAGTTTTCGTTCCACTGAGCGTCAGA
CCCCGTAGAAAAGATCAAAGGATCTTCTTGAGATCCTTTTTTTCTGCGCGTAATCTGCTGCTTGCAAACA
AAAAAACCACCGCTACCAGCGGTGGTTTGTTTGCCGGATCAAGAGCTACCAACTCTTTTTCCGAAGGTAA
CTGGCTTCAGCAGAGCGCAGATACCAAATACTGTTCTTCTAGTGTAGCCGTAGTTAGGCCACCACTTCAA
GAACTCTGTAGCACCGCCTACATACCTCGCTCTGCTAATCCTGTTACCAGTGGCTGCTGCCAGTGGCGAT
AAGTCGTGTCTTACCGGGTTGGACTCAAGACGATAGTTACCGGATAAGGCGCAGCGGTCGGGCTGAACGG
GGGGTTCGTGCACACAGCCCAGCTTGGAGCGAACGACCTACACCGAACTGAGATACCTACAGCGTGAGCT
ATGAGAAAGCGCCACGCTTCCCGAAGGGAGAAAGGCGGACAGGTATCCGGTAAGCGGCAGGGTCGGAACA
GGAGAGCGCACGAGGGAGCTTCCAGGGGGAAACGCCTGGTATCTTTATAGTCCTGTCGGGTTTCGCCACC
TCTGACTTGAGCGTCGATTTTTGTGATGCTCGTCAGGGGGGCGGAGCCTATGGAAAAACGCCAGCAACGC
GGCCTTTTTACGGTTCCTGGCCTTTTGCTGGCCTTTTGCTCACATGTTCTTTCCTGCGTTATCCCCTGAT
TCTGTGGATAACCGTATTACCGCCTTTGAGTGAGCTGATACCGCTCGCCGCAGCCGAACGACCGAGCGCA
GCGAGTCAGTGAGCGAGGAAGCGGAAGAGCGCCCAATACGCAAACCGCCTCTCCCCGCGCGTTGGCCGAT
TCATTAATGCAGCTGGCACGACAGGTTTCCCGACTGGAAAGCGGGCAGTGAGCGCAACGCAATTAATGTG
AGTTAGCTCACTCATTAGGCACCCCAGGCTTTACACTTTATGCTTCCGGCTCGTATGTTGTGTGGAATTG
TGAGCGGATAACAATTTCACACAGGAAACAGCTATGACCATGATTACGCCAAGCGCGCAATTAACCCTCA
CTAAAGGGAACAAAAGCTGGAGCTGCAAGC
Features (pLannotate 1.2.2; 31 found; start..end, strand, type, name):
      5..231     +  promoter       RSV promoter: Rous sarcoma virus enhancer/promoter
    232..412     +  LTR            5' LTR (truncated): truncated 5' long terminal repeat (LTR) from HIV-1
    459..584     +  misc_feature   HIV-1 Ψ: packaging signal of human immunodeficiency virus type 1
    568..931     +  CDS            HIV-1 gag (fragment): gag protein from human immunodeficiency virus 1; gag
   1077..1310    +  misc_feature   RRE: The Rev response element (RRE) of HIV-1 allows for Rev-dependent mRNA export from the nucleus to the cytoplasm.
   1687..1713    +  CDS            Rev (fragment): human immunodeficiency virus 1 (HIV-1) Rev protein; rev; enhances nuclear export of unspliced and incompletely spliced viral mRNAs
   1720..1743    +  promoter       SV40 promoter (fragment): SV40 early promoter
   1744..1815    +  promoter       SV40 promoter (fragment): SV40 enhancer and early promoter
   1839..1974    +  rep_origin     SV40 ori: SV40 origin of replication
   2020..2616    +  CDS            PuroR (fragment): puromycin N-acetyltransferase; pac from Streptomyces; confers resistance to puromycin
   2665..2782    +  misc_feature   cPPT/CTS: central polypurine tract and central termination sequence of HIV-1
   2847..2913    +  CDS            small t antigen (fragment): SV40 (simian virus 40) small t antigen
   2920..4098    +  promoter       EF-1α promoter: strong constitutive promoter for human elongation factor EF-1α
   4115..5692    +  CDS            MBD1 (fragment): MBD1_HUMAN - Also known as CXXC3, PCM1. Experimental evidence at protein level: Swiss-Prot protein existence level 1. Transcriptional repressor that binds CpG islands in promoters where the DNA is methylated at position 5 of cytosine within CpG dinucleotides. Binding is abolished by the presence of 7-mG that is produced by DNA damage by methylmethanesulfonate (MMS). Acts as transcriptional repressor and plays a role in gene silencing by recruiting ATF7IP, which in turn recruits factors such as the histone methyltransferase SETDB1. Probably forms a complex with SETDB1 and ATF7IP that represses
   5780..5833    +  promoter       U6 promoter (fragment): RNA polymerase III promoter for human U6 snRNA
   5875..6463    +  misc_feature   WPRE: woodchuck hepatitis virus posttranscriptional regulatory element
   6514..6533    +  misc_feature   cPPT/CTS (fragment): central polypurine tract and central termination sequence of HIV-1
   6535..6768    +  LTR            3' LTR (ΔU3): self-inactivating 3' long terminal repeat (LTR) from HIV-1
   6846..6967    +  polyA_signal   SV40 poly(A) signal: SV40 polyadenylation signal
   7007..7142    +  rep_origin     SV40 ori: SV40 origin of replication
   7163..7181    -  promoter       T7 promoter: promoter for bacteriophage T7 RNA polymerase
   7189..7344    +  CDS            lacZα (fragment): LacZα fragment of β-galactosidase; lacZ fragment
   7349..7777    +  rep_origin     f1 ori (sequence partly withheld): f1 bacteriophage origin of replication; arrow indicates direction of (+) strand synthesis
   7830..7934    +  promoter       AmpR promoter: bla
   7935..8795    +  CDS            AmpR: β-lactamase; bla; confers resistance to ampicillin, carbenicillin, and related antibiotics
   8966..9554    +  rep_origin     ori: high-copy-number ColE1/pMB1/pBR322/pUC origin of replication
   9737..9829    +  CDS            lacI (fragment): lac repressor; lacI; The lac repressor binds to the lac operator to inhibit transcription in E. coli. This inhibition can be relieved by adding lactose or isopropyl-β-D-thiogalactopyranoside (IPTG).
   9842..9863    +  protein_bind   CAP binding site: CAP binding activates transcription in the presence of cAMP. E. coli catabolite activator protein
   9878..9908    +  promoter       lac promoter: promoter for the E. coli lac operon
   9916..9932    +  protein_bind   lac operator: The lac repressor binds to the lac operator to inhibit transcription in E. coli. This inhibition can be relieved by adding lactose or isopropyl-β-D-thiogalactopyranoside (IPTG). lac repressor encoded by lacI
   9977..9995    +  promoter       T3 promoter: promoter for bacteriophage T3 RNA polymerase
