[The description below was written by a language model from this plasmid's Addgene catalogue record and pLannotate feature annotations shown in this document.]
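Description:
TFORF2378 is a lentiviral mammalian expression plasmid built on the pLX_TRC317 backbone. It belongs to a barcoded transcription factor ORF collection designed for overexpression and pooled screening. In bacteria it is maintained through a high-copy ColE1/pUC-type origin and selected with ampicillin via the β-lactamase gene. An f1 origin and remnants of a lac/lacZα cloning region flanked by T3 and T7 promoters are also annotated in the backbone. The depositor notes that the plasmid can recombine, which is a common concern with LTR-containing vectors.

The viral portion has a third-generation, self-inactivating layout. An RSV promoter drives a truncated HIV-1 5' LTR, followed by the Ψ packaging signal with a partial gag sequence and the Rev response element. The transfer cassette ends in a ΔU3 3' LTR with a downstream SV40 polyadenylation signal. Within this cassette, an SV40 early promoter/origin drives the puromycin N-acetyltransferase gene for selection of transduced cells. A cPPT/CTS element, which aids nuclear import of the viral genome, lies between this marker and the main expression unit.

The payload is the human MBD1 ORF, a synthesized isoform corresponding to the transcript listed by the depositor. It is expressed from the strong constitutive EF-1α promoter and followed by a WPRE to enhance transcript expression. MBD1 encodes a methyl-CpG-binding transcriptional repressor. The catalogue entry describes a unique 24-bp barcode that identifies the ORF in pooled screens. This barcode is not annotated in the feature table, so its position is not stated. The short U6 promoter fragment annotated between the ORF and the WPRE is probably only a partial sequence match rather than a functional promoter.
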