Addgene plasmid #143188: TFORF2378
Purpose: Lentiviral vector for overexpressing transcription factor ORFs with unique 24-bp barcodes. Barcodes facilitate identification of transcription factors in pooled screens.
Depositing lab: Feng Zhang. Depositing organization: Broad Institute. Publication: A transcription factor atlas of directed differentiation. Joung J, Ma S, Tay T, Geiger-Schuller KR, Kirchgatterer PC, Verdine VK, Guo B, Arias-Garcia MA, Allen WE, Singh A, Kuksenko O, Abudayyeh OO, Gootenberg JS, Fu Z, Macrae RK, Buenrostro JD, Regev A, Zhang F. Cell. 2023 Jan 5;186(1):209-229.e26. doi: 10.1016/j.cell.2022.11.026. PubMed 36608654.
Backbone
  Vector backbone: pLX_TRC317
  Backbone manufacturer: Broad Institute Genetic Perturbation Platform
  Backbone size w/o insert (bp): 8264
  Vector type: Mammalian Expression, Lentiviral
  Selectable markers: Puromycin
Growth in bacteria
  Bacterial resistance: Ampicillin, 100 μg/mL
  Growth temperature: 37°C
  Growth strain: NEB Stable
  Copy number: High Copy
Gene/Insert
  Gene/Insert name: MBD1
  Species: H. sapiens (human)
  Insert size (bp): 1754
  Entrez Gene: MBD1 (a.k.a. CXXC3, PCM1, RFT)
  Promoter: EF1a
  Cloning method: Unknown
  Sequencing primers: 5′ GGGTGGAGACTGAAGTTAGGCCAG; 3′ CACATAGCGTAAAAGGAGCAACATAG
Terms and licenses: Academic/Nonprofit Terms; Industry Terms: Not Available to Industry
Depositor comments: NM_001204142,ENST00000339998 . The transcription factor ORF portion of this plasmid was synthesized by Genewiz. Please test multiple small colonies in case of plasmid recombination. To make this collection available in a timely manner, a portion of this collection was not fully sequenced by Addgene. If an Addgene verified full plasmid sequence is not available, please contact us prior to placing an order to request the full sequence.
How to cite: TFORF2378 was a gift from Feng Zhang (Addgene plasmid # 143188 ; http://n2t.net/addgene:143188 ; RRID:Addgene_143188)
