>Addgene plasmid #143188 | TFORF2378 | depositor partial sequence | sequence record 281702 | Insert
ACCGCCACCATGGCTGAGGACTGGCTGGACTGCCCGGCCCTGGGCCCTGGCTGGAAGCGCCGCGAAGTCT
TTCGCAAGTCAGGGGCCACCTGTGGACGCTCAGACACCTATTACCAGAGCCCCACAGGAGACAGGATCCG
AAGCAAAGTTGAGCTGACTCGATACCTGGGCCCTGCGTGTGATCTCACCCTCTTCGACTTCAAACAAGGC
ATCTTGTGCTATCCAGCCCCCAAGGCCCATCCCGTGGCGGTTGCCAGCAAGAAGCGAAAGAAGCCTTCAA
GGCCAGCCAAGACTCGGAAACGTCAGGTTGGACCCCAGAGTGGTGAGGTCAGGAAGGAGGCCCCGAGGGA
TGAGACCAAGGCTGACACTGACACAGCCCCAGCTTCATTCCCTGCTCCTGGGTGCTGTGAGAACTGTGGA
ATCAGCTTCTCAGGGGATGGCACCCAAAGGCAGCGGCTCAAAACGTTGTGCAAAGACTGTCGAGCACAGA
GAATTGCCTTCAACCGGGAACAGAGAATGTTTAAGCGTGTGGGCTGTGGGGAGTGTGCAGCCTGCCAGGT
AACAGAAGACTGTGGGGCCTGCTCCACCTGCCTCCTGCAGCTGCCCCATGATGTGGCATCGGGGCTGTTC
TGCAAGTGTGAACGGAGACGCTGCCTCCGGATTGTGGAAAGGAGCCGAGGGTGTGGAGTATGCCGGGGCT
GTCAGACCCAAGAGGATTGTGGCCATTGCCCCATCTGCCTTCGCCCTCCCCGCCCTGGTCTCAGGCGCCA
GTGGAAATGTGTCCAGCGACGTTGCCTACGGGGTAAACATGCCCGCCGCAAGGGAGGCTGTGACTCCAAG
ATGGCTGCCAGGCGGCGCCCCGGAGCCCAGCCACTGCCTCCACCACCCCCATCACAGTCCCCAGAGCCCA
CAGAGCCGCACCCCAGAGCCCTGGCCCCCTCGCCACCTGCCGAGTTCATCTATTACTGTGTAGACGAGGA
CGAGCTACAGCCCTACACGAACCGCCGGCAGAACCGCAAGTGCGGGGCCTGTGCAGCCTGCCTACGGCGG
ATGGACTGTGGCCGCTGCGACTTCTGCTGCGACAAGCCCAAATTCGGGGGCAGCAACCAGAAGCGCCAGA
AGTGTCGTTGGCGCCAATGCCTGCAGTTTGCCATGAAGCGGCTGCTGCCCAGTGTCTGGTCAGAGTCTGA
GGATGGGGCAGGATCGCCCCCACCTTACCGTCGTCGAAAGAGGCCCAGCTCTGCCCGACGGCACCATCTT
GGCCCTACCTTGAAGCCCACCTTGGCTACACGCACAGCCCAACCAGACCATACCCAGGCTCCAACGAAGC
AGGAAGCAGGTGGTGGCTTTGTGCTGCCCCCGCCTGGCACTGACCTTGTGTTTTTACGGGAAGGCGCAAG
CAGTCCTGTGCAGGTGCCGGGCCCTGTTGCAGCTTCCACAGAAGCCCTGTTGCAGGCAGTAGACCCAGGC
CTGCCTTCTGTGAAGCAAGAGCCACCTGACCCAGAGGAGGACAAGGAGGAGAACAAGGATGATTCTGCCT
CCAAATTGGCCCCAGAGGAAGAGGCAGGAGGGGCTGGCACACCCGTGGAACCAACCACCCAACCCCAGTA
TTCTGGTAATTTTGACAATGATCTATATGAAATTTATTTGATTGACATTTAGTAATGAACTAGTCCGTAA
CTTGAAAGTATTTCGATTTCTTGGCTTTATATATCTTGTGGAAAGGACGACCGATCTCCACGGCGTTGAT
TACC
