>Addgene plasmid #143188 | TFORF2378 | depositor partial sequence | sequence record 281703 | Barcode
CCGATCTCCACGGCGTTGATTACC
